Addgene plasmid #26409: pF148 pSOD1G37RAcGFP1
Depositing lab: Elizabeth Fisher. Depositing organization: Medical Research Council, South Africa. Publication: Modification of superoxide dismutase 1 (SOD1) properties by a GFP tag--implications for research into amyotrophic lateral sclerosis (ALS). Stevens JC, Chia R, Hendriks WT, Bros-Facer V, van Minnen J, Martin JE, Jackson GS, Greensmith L, Schiavo G, Fisher EM. PLoS One. 2010 . 5(3):e9541. 10.1371/journal.pone.0009541 PubMed 20221404.
Backbone
  Vector backbone: pAcGFP1-N1
  Backbone manufacturer: Clontech
  Backbone size w/o insert (bp): 4700
  Vector type: Mammalian Expression
  Selectable markers: Neomycin (select with G418)
Growth in bacteria
  Bacterial resistance: Kanamycin, 50 μg/mL
  Growth temperature: 37°C
  Growth strain: DH5alpha
  Copy number: Unknown
Gene/Insert
  Gene/Insert name: SOD1
  Species: H. sapiens (human)
  Insert size (bp): 470
  Mutation: G37R
  Entrez Gene: SOD1 (a.k.a. ALS, ALS1, HEL-S-44, IPOA, SOD, STAHP, hSod1, homodimer)
  Tag / fusion protein: GFP (C terminal on insert)
  Cloning method: Restriction Enzyme; 5′ cloning site EcoRI (not destroyed); 3′ cloning site SalI (not destroyed)
  Sequencing primers: 5′ CMV-F
Resource information
  A portion of this plasmid was derived from a plasmid made by: human cDNA insert from cDNA clone cSOD1 from Professor Yoram Groner as described in Lieman-Hurwitzet al., 1982 and Sherman et al 1983.
Terms and licenses: Academic/Nonprofit Terms; Industry Terms: Not Available to Industry
Depositor comments: The complete cDNA was subcloned into the vector pET28. Site directed mutagenesis changed wildtype DNA sequence for codon 37 of the cDNA from GGA to AGA, resulting in the G37R mutation in the protein and then a PCR amplified the complete cDNA with EcoRI and SalI sites on the 5’ and 3’ end respectively. This EcoRI-Sal1 0.47kb fragment was cloned into the respective EcoRI and SalI sites of pAcGFP1N1. Thus SOD1 is 5’ of GFP and SOD1 lies upstream of GFP in the SOD1-GFP fusion protein.
How to cite: pF148 pSOD1G37RAcGFP1 was a gift from Elizabeth Fisher (Addgene plasmid # 26409 ; http://n2t.net/addgene:26409 ; RRID:Addgene_26409)
