[The description below was written by a language model from this plasmid's Addgene catalogue record.]
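Description:
pF148 pSOD1G37RAcGFP1 is a mammalian expression plasmid built on the Clontech pAcGFP1-N1 backbone (about 4.7 kb without insert). It encodes human superoxide dismutase 1 carrying the G37R substitution, fused to a green fluorescent protein. It is propagated in E. coli under kanamycin selection. Transfected mammalian cells can be selected with G418 through the neomycin resistance marker. The record gives no feature table and does not name the promoter outright. However, the listed CMV forward sequencing primer is consistent with the CMV immediate-early promoter that normally drives expression in N1-series vectors. The copy number is recorded as unknown.

The insert is the complete human SOD1 cDNA, roughly 0.47 kb. According to the depositor notes, the cDNA was first subcloned into a pET28 vector, where site-directed mutagenesis altered codon 37 to convert glycine to arginine. It was then PCR-amplified with flanking EcoRI and SalI sites and ligated into the corresponding sites of the backbone, and both sites remain intact. This places SOD1 upstream of the AcGFP1 coding sequence, so the product is a single fusion protein with GFP at the C terminus of SOD1.

SOD1 is a gene linked to amyotrophic lateral sclerosis. The associated publication examined how a GFP tag modifies SOD1 properties and what that means for ALS research. The construct is therefore suited to expressing and visualising fluorescently tagged mutant SOD1 in cultured mammalian cells, with the caveat that the tag itself may influence the protein's properties.
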