>Addgene plasmid #26409 | pF148 pSOD1G37RAcGFP1 | depositor partial sequence | sequence record 12457 | Author sequence
AATTCCATGGCGACGAAGGCCGTGTGCGTGCTGAAGGGCGACGGCCCAGTGCAGGGCATCATCAATTTCG
AGCAGAAGGAAAGTAATGGACCAGTGAAGGTGTGGGGAAGCATTAAAAGACTGACTGAAGGCCTGCATGG
ATTCCATGTTCATGAGTTTGGAGATAATACAGCAGGCTGTACCAGTGCAGGTCCTCACTTTAATCCTCTA
TCCAGAAAACACGGTGGGCCAAAGGATGAAGAGAGGCATGTTGGAGACTTGGGCAATGTGACTGCTGACA
AAGATGGTGTGGCCGATGTGTCTATTGAAGATTCTGTGATCTCACTCTCAGGAGACCATTGCATCATTGG
CCGCACACTGGTGGTCCATGAAAAAGCAGATGACTTGGGCAAAGGTGGTAATGAAGAAAGTACAAAGACA
GGAAACGCTGGAAGTCGTTTGGCTTGTGGTGTAATTGGGATCGCCCAAGGG
