>Addgene plasmid #26409 | pF148 pSOD1G37RAcGFP1 | addgene partial sequence | sequence record 32605 | 26409 with CMV-F
AGCAGAGCTGGTTTAGTGAACCGTCAGATCCGCTAGCGCTACCGGACTCAGATCTCGAGCTCAAGCTTCG
AATTCCATGGCGACGAAGGCCGTGTGCGTGCTGAAGGGCGACGGCCCAGTGCAGGGCATCATCAATTTCG
AGCAGAAGGAAAGTAATGGACCAGTGAAGGTGTGGGGAAGCATTAAACGTCTGACTGAAGGCCTGCATGG
ATTCCATGTTCATGAGTTTGGAGATAATACAGCAGGCTGTACCAGTGCAGGTCCTCACTTTAATCCTCTA
TCCAGAAAACACGGTGGGCCAAAGGATGAAGAGAGGCATGTTGGAGACTTGGGCAATGTGACTGCTGACA
AAGATGGTGTGGCCGATGTGTCTATTGAAGATTCTGTGATCTCACTCTCAGGAGACCATTGCATCATTGG
CCGCACACTGGTGGTCCATGAAAAAGCAGATGACTTGGGCAAAGGTGGAAATGAAGAAAGTACAAAGACA
GGAAACGCTGGAAGTCGTTTGGCTTGTGGTGTAATTGGGATCGCCCAAGGGTCGACGGTACCGCGGGCCC
GGGATCCACCGGTCATGGTGAGCAAGGGCGCCGAGCTGTTCACCGGCATCGTGCCCATCCTGATCGAGCT
GAATGGCGATGTGAATGGCCACAAGTTCAGCGTGAGCGGCGAGGGCGAGGGCGATGCCACCTACGGCAAG
CTGACCCTGAAGTTCATCTGCACCACCGGCAAGCTGCCTGTGCCCTGGCCCACCCTGGTGACCACCCTGA
GCTACGGCGTGCAGTGCTTCTCACGCTACCCCGATCACATGAAGCAGCACGACTTCTTCAAGAGCGCCAT
GCCTGAGGGCTACATCCAGGAGCGCACCATCTTCTTCGAGGATGACGGCAACTACAAGTCGCGCG
